Addgene plasmid #116007: pVL41 - pSMXL5>>
Purpose: destination vector for GreenGate cloning method, contains 2x a set of modules from A-F, "Driver line", tissues-specific promoter, Dex-inducible mTurquoise2 expression
Depositing lab: Thomas Greb. Depositing organization: Universitaet Heidelberg. Publication: A Comprehensive Toolkit for Inducible, Cell Type-Specific Gene Expression in Arabidopsis. Schurholz AK, Lopez-Salmeron V, Li Z, Forner J, Wenzl C, Gaillochet C, Augustin S, Vilches-Barro A, Fuchs M, Gebert M, Lohmann JU, Greb T, Wolf S. Plant Physiol. 2018 Jul 19. pii: pp.18.00463. doi: 10.1104/pp.18.00463. PubMed 30026289.
Backbone
  Vector backbone: Z003
  Vector type: Plant Expression
  Selectable markers: Sulfadiazine, mTurquoise
Growth in bacteria
  Bacterial resistance: Spectinomycin, 50 μg/mL
  Growth temperature: 37°C
  Growth strain: NEB Stable
  Copy number: High Copy
Gene/Insert
  Gene/Insert name: pSMXL5:GR-LhG4:tSMXL5:F-H adapter-H-A adapter::pOp4:SP(ER)-mTurquoise2-HDEL:tUBQ10::SulfR
  Species: A. thaliana (mustard weed)
  Insert size (bp): 12040
  Tag / fusion protein: SP(ER) (N terminal on insert); HDEL (C terminal on insert)
  Cloning method: Restriction Enzyme; 5′ cloning site Unknown (unknown if destroyed); 3′ cloning site Unknown (unknown if destroyed)
Terms and licenses: Academic/Nonprofit Terms; Industry Terms: Not Available to Industry
How to cite: pVL41 - pSMXL5>> was a gift from Thomas Greb (Addgene plasmid # 116007 ; http://n2t.net/addgene:116007 ; RRID:Addgene_116007)
