[The description below was written by a language model from this plasmid's Addgene catalogue record and pLannotate feature annotations shown in this document.]
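Description:
pVL41 - pSMXL5>> is a plant-expression binary vector of about 14.7 kb, assembled by the GreenGate method in the Z003 destination backbone. It serves as a "driver line" construct for dexamethasone-inducible, cell type-specific gene expression in Arabidopsis thaliana. The backbone carries a high-copy ColE1/pUC-type origin for E. coli and a pSa origin, which in binary vectors of this kind supports maintenance in Agrobacterium. The aadA gene provides spectinomycin selection in bacteria. Nopaline-type left and right T-DNA border repeats flank the roughly 12 kb insert, which combines two sets of GreenGate A–F modules joined through F-H and H-A adapters.

The first unit expresses the chimeric transcription factor GR-LhG4 under the SMXL5 promoter and terminator. The feature table identifies the factor's parts as a rat glucocorticoid receptor fragment fused to a lacI-derived DNA-binding domain and the GAL4 activation domain. The long unannotated stretch between this coding region and the right border presumably holds the SMXL5 promoter. Dexamethasone binding to the GR domain frees the factor to act in the nucleus, so activity is confined to SMXL5-expressing tissue and depends on the inducer.

The second unit is a reporter. The pOp4 promoter, consisting of four symmetric lac operators upstream of a minimal CaMV 35S promoter, drives mTurquoise2. An N-terminal signal peptide (annotated as sporamin-like) and a C-terminal HDEL motif retain the protein in the endoplasmic reticulum, and the unit ends with the UBQ10 terminator.

A plant selection cassette sits near the left border. In it, the MAS promoter drives sulI fused to a pea RBCS-derived fragment, followed by a CaMV poly(A) signal, conferring sulfadiazine resistance. Driver plants show the induced expression domain in cyan and can be combined with pOp-controlled effector constructs.
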