Features (pLannotate 1.2.2; 21 found; start..end, strand, type, name):
    534..556     +  misc_feature   LB T-DNA repeat: left border repeat from nopaline C58 T-DNA (truncated)
    613..769     -  polyA_signal   CaMV poly(A) signal (fragment): cauliflower mosaic virus polyadenylation signal
    808..825     -  misc_feature   MCS (fragment): pUC18/19 multiple cloning site
    840..1676    -  CDS            sulI: DHP1_CORGT - Protein inferred from homology: Swiss-Prot protein existence level 3. Catalyzes the condensation of para-aminobenzoate (pABA) with 6-hydroxymethyl-7,8-dihydropterin diphosphate (DHPt-PP) to form 7,8- dihydropteroate (H2Pte), the immediate precursor of folate derivatives. From Corynebacterium glutamicum (Brevibacterium saccharolyticum).
   1674..1847    -  CDS            RBCS.3A (fragment): RBS3_PEA - Experimental evidence at protein level: Swiss-Prot protein existence level 1. RuBisCO catalyzes two reactions: the carboxylation of D- ribulose 1,5-bisphosphate, the primary event in carbon dioxide fixation, as well as the oxidative fragmentation of the pentose substrate. Both reactions occur simultaneously and in competition at the same active site. Although the small subunit is not catalytic it is essential for maximal activity (Probable). Binds to abscisic acid (ABA); only half of the possible binding sites are occupied in the crystal; and there are indications this is a low affi
   1850..2230    -  promoter       MAS promoter: mannopine synthase promoter (Velten et al., 1984)
   2894..3610    -  CDS            mTurquoise2: mTurquoise2 is a basic (constitutively fluorescent) cyan fluorescent protein published in 2012, derived from Aequorea victoria. It is reported to be a rapidly-maturing monomer with very low acid sensitivity.
   3620..3688    -  CDS            SPOR1_IPOBA (fragment): Experimental evidence at transcript level: Swiss-Prot protein existence level 2. Major tuberous root protein. From Ipomoea batatas (Sweet potato) (Convolvulus batatas).
   3695..3741    -  promoter       minimal CaMV 35S promoter: minimal 35S promoter from cauliflower mosaic virus
   3765..3784    +  protein_bind   lac operator (symmetric): The lac repressor binds to the lac operator to inhibit transcription in E. coli. This inhibition can be relieved by adding lactose or isopropyl-β-D-thiogalactopyranoside (IPTG). The symmetric lac operator was optimized for tight binding of lac repressor. lac repressor encoded by lacI
   3817..3836    +  protein_bind   lac operator (symmetric): The lac repressor binds to the lac operator to inhibit transcription in E. coli. This inhibition can be relieved by adding lactose or isopropyl-β-D-thiogalactopyranoside (IPTG). The symmetric lac operator was optimized for tight binding of lac repressor. lac repressor encoded by lacI
   3869..3888    +  protein_bind   lac operator (symmetric): The lac repressor binds to the lac operator to inhibit transcription in E. coli. This inhibition can be relieved by adding lactose or isopropyl-β-D-thiogalactopyranoside (IPTG). The symmetric lac operator was optimized for tight binding of lac repressor. lac repressor encoded by lacI
   3921..3940    +  protein_bind   lac operator (symmetric): The lac repressor binds to the lac operator to inhibit transcription in E. coli. This inhibition can be relieved by adding lactose or isopropyl-β-D-thiogalactopyranoside (IPTG). The symmetric lac operator was optimized for tight binding of lac repressor. lac repressor encoded by lacI
   4526..4870    -  CDS            GAL4 activation domain: activation domain of the GAL4 transcriptional activator; Saccharomyces cerevisiae GAL4 (truncated)
   4886..5869    -  CDS            lacI (fragment): LACI_ECOLI - Experimental evidence at protein level: Swiss-Prot protein existence level 1. Repressor of the lactose operon. Binds allolactose as an inducer. From Escherichia coli (strain K12).
   5879..6751    -  CDS            Nr3c1 (fragment): GCR_RAT - Also known as Grl. Experimental evidence at protein level: Swiss-Prot protein existence level 1. [Isoform A]: Has transcriptional activation and repression activity. Mediates glucocorticoid-induced apoptosis. Promotes accurate chromosome segregation during mitosis. May act as a tumor suppressor. May play a negative role in adipogenesis through the regulation of lipolytic and antilipogenic gene expression. From Rattus norvegicus (Rat).
  12725..12749   +  misc_feature   RB T-DNA repeat: right border repeat from nopaline C58 T-DNA
  12840..13428   -  rep_origin     ori: high-copy-number ColE1/pMB1/pBR322/pUC origin of replication
  13602..14387   -  CDS            aadA: S3AD_SHIFL - Experimental evidence at protein level: Swiss-Prot protein existence level 1. Mediates bacterial resistance to the antibiotics streptomycin and spectinomycin. From Shigella flexneri.
  14572..14673   +  CDS            TRA2_ECOLX (fragment): Protein predicted: Swiss-Prot protein existence level 4. Required for transposition of transposon Tn903. From Escherichia coli.
  14678..407     +  rep_origin     pSa ori (across the origin): origin of replication from bacterial plasmid pSa
>Addgene plasmid #116007 | pVL41 - pSMXL5>> | addgene full sequence | sequence record 227530 | Addgene NGS Result
TTTTTATCCCCGGAAGCCTGTGGATAGAGGGTAGTTATCCACGTGAAACCGCTAATGCCCCGCAAAGCCT
TGATTCACGGGGCTTTCCGGCCCGCTCCAAAAACTATCCACGTGAAATCGCTAATCAGGGTACGTGAAAT
CGCTAATCGGAGTACGTGAAATCGCTAATAAGGTCACGTGAAATCGCTAATCAAAAAGGCACGTGAGAAC
GCTAATAGCCCTTTCAGATCAACAGCTTGCAAACACCCCTCGCTCCGGCAAGTAGTTACAGCAAGTAGTA
TGTTCAATTAGCTTTTCAATTATGAATATATATATCAATTATTGGTCGCCCTTGGCTTGTGGACAATGCG
CTACGCGCACCGGCTCCGCCCGTGGACAACCGCAAGCGGTTGCCCACCGTCGAGCGCCTTTGCCCACAAC
CCGGCGGCCGGCCGCAACAGATCGTTTTATAAATTTTTTTTTTTGAAAAAGAAAAAGCCCGAAAGGCGGC
AACCTCTCGGGCTTCTGGATTTCCGATCCCCGGAATTAGATCTTGGCAGGATATATTGTGGTGTAACGTT
GGATCTGGCTGAGAACGCCAGCTGTGCATGCTTGGTCTAGAATACGGTACCCCTGGATTTTGGTTTTAGG
AATTAGAAATTTTATTGATAGAAGTATTTTACAAATACAAATACATACTAAGGGTTTCTTATATGCTCAA
CACATGAGCGAAACCCTATAAGAACCCTAATTCCCTTATCTGGGAACTACTCACACATTATTATAGAGAG
AGATAGATTTGTAGAGAGAGACTGGTGATTTCAGCGGGCATGCCTGCAGGTCGACCTGCAGCCAAGCTAG
GCATGATCTAACCCTCTGTCTCTGGCGTCGCGACTGCGAAATTTCGCGAGGGTTTCCGAGATGGTGATTG
CGCTTCGCAGATCTCCAGGCGCGTGGGTGCGGACGTAGTCAGCGCCATTGCCGATCGCGTGAAGTTCCGC
CGCAAGGCTCGCTGGACCCAGATCCTTTACAGGAAGGCCAACGGTGGCGCCCAAGAAGGATTTCCGCGAC
ACCGAGACAAGTAGCGGAAGCCCCAACGCCGACTTCAGCTTTTGAAGGTTCGACAGCACGTGCAGCGATG
TTTCCGGTGCGGGGCTCAAGAAAAATCCCATCCCCGGATCGAGGATGAGCCGGTCGGCAGCGACCCCGCT
CCGTCGCAAGGCGGAAACCCGCGCCTCGAAGAACCGCACAATCTCGTCGAGCGCGTCTTCGGGTCGAAGG
TGACCGGTGCGGGTGGCGATGCCATCCCGCTGCGCTGAGTGCATAACCACCAGCCTGCAGTCCGCCTCAG
CAATATCGGGATAGAGCGCAGGGTCAGGAAATCCTTGGATATCGTTCAGGTAGCCCACGCCGCGCTTGAG
CGCATAGCGCTGGGTTTCCGGTTGGAAGCTGTCGATTGAAACACGGTGCATCTGATCGGACAGGGCGTCT
AAGAGCGGCGCAATACGTCTGATCTCATCGGCCGGCGATACAGGCCTCGCGTCCGGATGGCTGGCGGCCG
GTCCGACATCCACGACGTCTGATCCGACTCGCAGCATTTCGATCGCCGCGGTGACAGCGCCGGCGGGGTC
TAGCCGCCGGCTCTCATCGAAGAAGGAGTCCTCGGTGAGATTCAGAATGCCGAACACCGTCACCATGCAC
TTTACTCTTCCACCATTGCTTGTAATGGAAGTAATGTCAGTGTTGACCTTCTTAACTGGGAATCCAGTCA
TGGATTTGAGGCCGCCGAATGGAGCCACCGCGGCCGATTGCACCGTAGAAGCACGGCTGACTGTAGTCAC
AGCTGAAGAGGATATCATAGAAGCCATGGCGATTTGGTGTATCGAGATTGGTTATGAAATTCAGATGCTA
GTGTAATGTATTGGTAATTTGGGAAGATATAATAGGAAGCAAGGCTATTTATCCATTTCTGAAAAGGCGA
AATGGCGTCACCGCGAGCGTCACGCGCATTCCGTTCTTGCTGTAAAGCGTTGTTTGGTACACTTTTGACT
AGCGAGGCTTGGCGTGTCAGCGTATCTATTCAAAAGTCGTTAATGGCTGCGGATCAAGAAAAAGTTGGAA
TAGAAACAGAATACCCGCGAAATTCAGGCCCGGTTGCCATGTCCTACACGCCGAAATAAACGACCAAATT
AGTAGAAAAATAAAAACTGACTCGGATACTTACGTCACGTCTTGCGCACTGATTTGAAAAGGATCCTAGT
AACATACACTTTCACTTGTGATCATCAATTTACTTGAGAGTCGTTTCTTCAAAGTTTCAAACTTTCCACA
ACAGAAACTCTACTTAAGATGATCAAGGCATTGTCAAATGAAATGCTTTGGAAGGAAGAAACTGCCTCTC
CTTCGTTAAACCAAGCTCAGTATCTTGCAGTTTCCTCTCATCAGACATATCAATGCTTGGACAAAGGTAC
GAACCATTTTCTACATTTGTGGGACATTACAGGCATTTCTTAGCAACAACGAATGTTCATCATACTCAGA
ACCTAAAAGATTAACATGTTCAAGCCATCCTTAGAACCCAACAGCTCAACACTTTCGCTACATCTATTAC
TAGAGGCCAACAATTGGACTATTTACAAGTTTCGCAGAACTGCACTAAACAGAGTCGAGTCACTTTGCAG
GCGTATTAAACAAAAGAAGCACAGATAATAAAAACGAAGCGATGATAAAGAAGAAGTTCGACTTGTCATT
AGAAAGAAAGAGATAACAGGAACGGAAACATAGTAGAACACTTATTCATCAGGGATTATACAAGGCCCCA
AAACACAAACCACCAAAGTTTTACATGAAACGAAACATTGAACTTCTTAAGCATAACAGAGACGAGATGC
AGCTAAAGCTCATCATGACCTGACTTGTACAGCTCGTCCATGCCGAGAGTGATCCCGGCGGCGGTCACGA
ACTCCAGCAGGACCATGTGATCGCGCTTCTCGTTGGGGTCTTTGCTCAGCTTGGACTGGGTGCTCAGGTA
GTGGTTGTCGGGCAGCAGCACGGGGCCGTCGCCGATGGGGGTGTTCTGCTGGTAGTGGTCGGCGAGCTGC
ACGCCGCCGTCCTCGATGTTGTGGCGGATCTTGAAGTTGGCCTTGATGCCGTTCTTCTGCTTGTCGGCGG
TGATATAGACGTTGTCGCTAAAGTAGTTGTACTCCAGCTTGTGCCCCAGGATGTTGCCGTCCTCCTTGAA
GTCGATGCCCTTCAGCTCGATGCGGTTCACCAGGGTGTCGCCCTCGAACTTCACCTCGGCGCGGGTCTTG
TAGTTGCCGTCGTCCTTGAAGAAGATGGTGCGCTCCTGGACGTAGCCTTCGGGCATGGCGGACTTGAAGA
AGTCGTGCTGCTTCATGTGGTCGGGGTAGCGGGCGAAGCACTGCACGCCCCAGGACAGGGTGGTCACGAG
GGTGGGCCAGGGCACGGGCAGCTTGCCGGTGGTGCAGATGAACTTCAGGGTCAGCTTGCCGTAGGTGGCA
TCGCCCTCGCCCTCGCCGGACACGCTGAACTTGTGGCCGTTTACGTCGCCGTCCAGCTCGACCAGGATGG
GCACCACCCCGGTGAACAGCTCCTCGCCCTTGCTCACCATTGTTGAGCCACTAGTGGCTGGATTGGGCAG
GAGATAGAGGGAAAGAGCTAAGAAGAGAGCGAGTGTGAAGGCTTTCATTGTTCGTCCTCTCCAAATGAAA
TGAACTTCCTTATATAGAGGAAGGGTCTTGCGAAGATCGATCCACTAGTCTTTCAATTGTGAGCGCTCAC
AATTCTTTCTCTTCCCTTTCTTCTTTCTAGTCTTTCAATTGTGAGCGCTCACAATTCTTTCTCTTCCCTT
TCTTCTTTCTAGTCTTTCAATTGTGAGCGCTCACAATTCTTTCTCTTCCCTTTCTTCTTTCTAGTCTTTC
AATTGTGAGCGCTCACAATTCTTTCTCTTCCCTTTCTTCTTTCTAGATTTCTTGAGCTCGACATATGCAT
AGGTTGTGACCAGGCATCATAGCCCCTACAGAACATCTTGCCTACTCATAGTTCTTGTTAACTTTCCAAA
ATTTGATTTCAAGTTCGTTATCGCGTTTGCAATCGCATACTCGAAAATAGCGTTGCGTTTGGTAGATTCT
ATTTCGTGTTTATGGCGGTTTTAAGCCTATTGGGCTTTTTGGCTTCATACTCAGCCCAATATACTATTGC
TTTTTTTAACCAATTTGTTACTTTTTTTTTTTTTTCGTAACCAATCTTTGTTACGTTGAAACTTCTTTTG
TACCATTAACATCTATGCAAATGTTATTTTGTTCCATTACCATAGTCATTAACAGCATCCATGCAAGATG
TTATTTTTCTTACATAATCCTAATAAAAATATTTTCCCAAATTTAAAACGCATTTATATTACATTCGAAG
AAGAAAAGAGTTACACCAGTCAAACCCCCACATTAGTAATGGAAATTTTACATATTGAAAAAGAAAGAAC
GAAAGAAAAAGAAACAAAAGAAATTTAACCGAAAGATTCTAGCAGTTACTCTTTTTTTGGGTTTGGTGGG
GTATCTTCATCATCGAATAGATAGTTATATACATCATCCATTGTAGTGGTATTAAACATCCCTGTAGTGA
TTCCAAACGCGTTATACGCAGTTTGGTCCGTCCAACCAGGTGACAGTGGTTTTGAATTATTACCATCATC
AATTTTACTAGCCGTGATTTCATTATTCATGAAGTTATCATGAACGTTAGAGGAGGCAATTGGTTGTGAA
AGCGCTTGAGAATTTGTTTGAGTTGTTATGAGGTTCGGACCGTTGCTACTGTTAGTGAAAGTGAAGGACA
ATGAGCTATCAGCAATATTCCCACTTTGATTAAAATTGGCGAATTCCGATCCACTAGTGGTTTTTCTTTT
CACCAGTGAGACGGGCAACAGCTGATTGCCCTTCACCGCCTGGCCCTGAGAGAGTTGCAGCAAGCGGTCC
ACGCTGGTTTGCCCCAGCAGGCGAAAATCCTGTTTGATGGTGGTTAACGGCGGGATATAACATGAGCTGT
CTTCGGTATCGTCGTATCCCACTACCGAGATATCCGCACCAACGCGCAGCCCGGACTCGGTAATGGCGCG
CATTGCGCCCAGCGCCATCTGATCGTTGGCAACCAGCATCGCAGTGGGAACGATGCCCTCATTCAGCATT
TGCATGGTTTGTTGAAAACCGGACATGGCACTCCAGTCGCCTTCCCGTTCCGCTATCGGCTGAATTTGAT
TGCGAGTGAGATATTTATGCCAGCCAGCCAGACGCAGACGCGCCGAGACAGAACTTAATGGGCCCGCTAA
CAGCGCGATTTGCTGGTGACCCAATGCGACCAGATGCTCCACGCCCAGTCGCGTACCGTCTTCATGGGAG
AAAATAATACTGTTGATGGGTGTCTGGTCAGAGACATCAAGAAATAACGCCGGAACATTAGTGCAGGCAG
CTTCCACAGCAATGGCATCCTGGTCATCCAGCGGATAGTTAATGATCAGCCCACTGACGCGTTGCGCGAG
AAGATTGTGCACCGCCGCTTTACAGGCTTCGACGCCGCTTCGTTCTACCATCGACACCACCACGCTGGCA
CCCAGTTGATCGGCGCGAGATTTAATCGCCGCGACAATTTGCGACGGCGCGTGCAGGGCCAAGCTCGAGG
TCGCGACACCGATCAGCAAGCTTTGTTTACCAGCCAGCTGCTGCGCAACACGGTTCGGGATGTAGTTGAG
CTCAGCCATGGCAGCTTCAACTTTTTCCCGGGTTTTAGCGCTAACATGTGAAGCCTGGTTAACCACTCTA
GAAACGGTTTGATGAGAAACGCCGGCGTATTCAGCGACGTCGTATAACGTTACCGGTTTGCTAGTAGATT
TTTGATGAAACAGAAGCTTTTTGATATTTCCATTTGAATATTTTGGTATCTGATTAGTGATGATTTCAGC
TAACATCTCTGGGAATTCAATACTCATGGTCTTATCCAAAAATGTCTGGAAGCAGTAGGTAAGGAGATTC
TCAACCACCTCATGCATGGAGTCCAGAAGCTTTGTCAGTTGGTAAAACCGTTGCCAGTTCTGACTGGAGT
TCCCTTCCCTTTTGACGATGGCTTTTCCTAGCTCTTTGATATAAGTCATTCGAATCTCATCAAATAACTC
TTGGCTCTTCAGACCTTCCTTAGGAACTGAGGAGAGAAGCAGTAAGGTTTTCATACAGAGATACTCTTCA
TAGGATACCTGCAATCTTTGTAATTCAGAGGAGACAAACAGCATGTGTTTACATTGGTCATACATGCAGG
GTAGAGACATTCTCTGCTCATTAATAATCAGATCAGGAGCAAAGCAGAGCAGGTTTCCACTTGATTGTCT
GTATGATCTCCAACCCAGGGCAAATGCCATGAGAAACATCCATGAGTACTGTAGCAGGGTCATTTGGTCA
TCCAGGTGTAAGTTTCTGAAGCCTGGTATCGCCTTTGCCCATTTCACTGCTGCAATCACTTGACGCCCAC
CTAACATGTTGAGTGTGGTCATAATTCTCCATGCTGAATCTGGAACAGAGCTATCATATCCTGCATACAA
CACCTCGGGTTCAATCACCTCCAGCAGTGACACCAAGGTAGGGGTGAGCTGTGGTAATGCTGCAGGAACT
ATTGTTTTGTTAGGATTTTCCGAAGTGTCTTGTGAGACTCCTGCAGTGGCTTGCTGAATCCCTTTGATTT
TTTTCTTTGTTTTTCGAGCTTCACTAGCCATTGTGTTAACTTGTAAACCCTAACCCTAACCCCCCACCCC
CACGTTTTGAAATTGAAAAAAACCTCTCTCGAAAGCTTTCTGATTTCACTGAAAAACTTCTAATCCCAAA
GCTCCCTCCTTTAACCACCACCCCAAATAGATAAACCCACAAGAGAACTAAAACAGAAGAAACAAAAGGA
ACTTCCTTTCTTATGTTTGAAGACTGAAGAAAAGAAGAGTCTTGAGAGAGAACTCAAGAAATGAGAGAAG
AGAAGAAGAAGATAAGTAAGAGAAGAAAGAGAGAGAAGAGACAGAGGTTTAAGAGAGTTTTAGACAGATA
AGGAAATTAGACCAAGCTGGTTCCTTTATACTTATTTCATGCTGTGTGTTTTCTGTTCCTATTGTTGAAT
TATTTTTTAAGAAAAAGTTGGTTTTTATTTTTAAATTTTTCGAAGGGTTTTGATCTCATTATAATGCTTT
TACTTTATGATGGGTTTCTTTTTGGACAAATGAGCAGCTTTTGTATGCTTTTGATTTTTTGCATTTCACT
CAACTTTTTTGTCTTCTCTCTTTTCTTTGTTCCTCTCCTCTCATTTGGTTTTACAGTAACAGTGCAGCTT
CAGTGTACTCATCATATCTCTTTTAATTTTTGGTCATTATTAGCGAATAAGAGCATAAAAAAAAGCTGTC
TTTTTTTCAAATATATACTAATTTACACATTAATAACTTGTGGAGAAAAAATCGTTTTTAAAATGCATGC
TAATTGAATTGGACATTTGTAAAAAGTAAAAATTTATTCATTTCTTGGTTAAGAGAAGTTTTGTCTCTTT
TTGCATTGATGTGCGTAGGAGTGACCAAACAAAGATCTTCTTGATCTTTTTATGTATATCTTAGGTTGGT
CCTAAAAAGGTTATTTAGACTCGCATTTGTTTAATCTCCAATAAAGGCATATTTTTATCGAAAATTATAG
TATCATTTTTATTGTAATAGTGAAAACCAATTAATTACAAGAAGGACAAAAGAGATGAATGAGACTCTCT
CTCTCTCTCTCTCACTCACTCACGCCAATCCTCGGAGAGAGACAGCATTGCATTCCCGGAATACTGCAAA
AGCAACCTTCTGTCTCATCTCTCCCTCCTTTTGTTTATACCACATAATCATTTATTATTTTATATAAACT
TCAATCAATTTTGGTCTTAAGTGAAAGGTATTTGTCAAAAAAAAACTCTTGTAGCTCCTCTGGTCTGCTA
AGGCTAAGTGCTAACGTGTGACGAGAACGATCCTCAAGAATTGCATAAAGAGAAGAAGTAAAGGAAGAAG
GAAAACAAAATGAAATGTGTTCGGTACAAACAAAAAAGGGTTAAGATTTATTTTTGTGACAGTAATATTT
CATTTTCTTACTCATACCTATTAAATTCAATTTAATGTAAATCTTAGTTATAAACTTATAATAATCAATT
AATAAATTGAAACTTAATTTGGTATTGCAAATAATTACTTAAATTGTGCAAAAATCACAAAAACATATAG
TACTTAAGAAACAGAGGGAATATATTTTTGAGTTGTCTGATACAAAAATTCCCAACAATGTTATTTACCA
TAAAAATCCCAACAACCCACTTTAATACTTCTTTTTCCCCACTAACTAAAAGAACTATAAAAAGAAGCAA
AAACTTAGAATGTCGCCCAAAATTAGCTTTAGAATCATCTTTGTTAATACATGTTTCGAACTTTGCATAT
TGGTAATGACGAACTAACTACTGTAACTATAAATATTTTGTATGTTTCCAAAAAATTCTTAATATTGATT
GATTTCATGAAATAAAGAAACTTTAAAAGATTTTGATTCAAAAAGCGGCTAAGGGGACCAAGATTAAAAT
GGTTGCCCGCGGATATCGCTCGAGGATTGGTCTATTTCAAGCAATCTCTTGCTTGCCCACATTAGATATG
TTGCATGTGAAAATCTCCCACCAAACATTCTTAAACGAATTGTATTGTAAGTTTGTAACATATAGATAGT
GGACAAAAACGCTCTTTGTTTTCATTACAAGAACTTACATTGAAGTTTTACTATAAATACTTAAATAGAT
ATAGTCTTGTGGTTCATCATAAAATTAAGTTGATTTAAGTGAAGAACAATCAAATGCGAATGTAATTACT
CAAAAAGCTAGAAAATTAGTGATTAATCTTGAATTTGAATAGATAGTAATTGGTTTGATCATGGTGTTAA
TGGACTCCTTAAACTCAAAATAATGTGTTTTTCTCTCGACTATTGTGCAAGCACACTATCGTCCACTTGC
CACTCTTGCTTTATTTCCCAATAACACTTCTCATCTATATAACGGATCTTATTGAATCTCTTTTCGGTCA
AAATTCGAAAAAGAAACTTCATGGTAAAAGGGCTTTATTATATTCTCTTCATCAACATATATGTCTTTAT
CCATGTGTATAATTAAGTAATTTAGTTTAAAACCACGTGGTAAAAGGACTTTGGTGTTAACCCCACCATG
CATTTGTTGTTTGACCGATAAAAGAACTCACAGCAAAAAAAATGAAACGGATTAACAAGATAGAAGATTA
GTGTTTGCTTTAGATTACGTCGTCTCAAAGACGTAGTTTTTCATTACAAATTCTATATGCTGCATTTTCT
ATCGTCGGATAACTCTTTTTTTTTTCCAACAGCTGTAGTTCTTCATTACAAACTATAATCCTAAAACAAA
TGTGCTATACTACGTACCATAAGATTAGTAATAGTATAGTCATCAATGCGGTATCGGCATTGTTCGTCTG
TGGCTAAATTTTTGCAATGGATATATTCGTGAAAACATTTGTAGTAGAGGTCGAAGCCTCAATCAATAAA
TTCGAAGTGGAAGATGTAAAAATGCAAATATATAGGTGCTACGAATGAAAATTGTCATATACTTTTGAGA
TTTTTATCACTGCGACTTGAATAACATTTTAACTGGTAACAGTACTGCACTTTTAAAAGGTTTAGTGGAT
AAGTCTGTGTTTTATTTTTTGGAATTTTCTGATCATCGAAAACAAATATAGCAAACAAAAATATACGCTT
TACCACTGCATGAAGAAATCTAATCTATCATAATTCTTTGCTAATACAGATAATCAAGACATCTTTGTGA
TATCATACTCGATCTTGTTTCTAACCTTCGAAGTCAAAAATGTCGTCTAGAGTTGAAATTAATTCATGCC
AAAACTAATACACATCATGGGTTGCTTTTGGCTAAACTATTTAATTAATTTGTAGATTATATACCCTCAT
GATTAATAGCAAACACAGAAAAATGTTTAACATTAAGAAAAGAAAAAAGGCAAAGAGAAAGCTAAAGATT
TTGGTTCTACATGATATTAGCTAATGAATATTGGAGCACTACTTTGCTCTTAGTTTAGTGTAATGATCAT
AACTTCTAACTTTTGTGTAATCAAAGAAGCCAAGATGGGTCTTATTATGGTGGAGAGAGTCCAAATCATT
GGGGAATAATATTCCCATAGGACCCATGAAATGAGAGAAAGACCAAATATAAATATATTTAATTGAGACT
ACTCTATTTGCAAGGAAAGTATATACTTTTAGAGAAAGATTGATGAAGAAAAATGCAAATGAAGTTTTCT
TTAATACTGATAAGGAGCTAAAGTGGCAAAGTTTGGAGTTCTAATGATTTGGTTTGCATTTTGCCTTACA
TATATCCAGCAATAGTTTGGAATACAAAGATGACCCCATCATTGCAAATGCATCTTGAGTCTATATATTA
AAAGATATATAAGCAACTTCATCGAAAACGGAAATCTATTCTAAGTTTGAGATCAATCAATAGAATCGTT
AAGACTTAAAGCCCATGAGGTGTCATAATCGATTCGGTGTCTTGATAGTGCTTTTGACCATTATTGTTAA
TATTTGATATTTGGACAGTTATAATTAATATTGAACTTGGAAATTTTAAAGAAGAAAATAATAAACTACA
CCTATTTCTTTTTCTACCTTGTGAAGTATTTACAAACTCTGAAACTGAAACTACATCAAACATCGCAACG
ATGATTGTCGATATATTATAATCAATAAGAAAGAAAAATATCAGAGTTTGAAATTTTTTATTTATTTTAA
TAACGAGTTTGAAAGTTAAAAACACGTTTAGGTTTAGCTAGCATAAGTATATGATCAGACCAATAATGCC
AAATAAAAACACGGGTTTGATTTTTTTTGTTTGGATATATTGGCGAGAAAATTAACAAAGGAAAAGGTTT
ACAAAATTCTAAAATAAAAAATTGAAAAAGGTGAAAATGCATGGGAGTGTGAAAATGAAAGCACATAACT
TTACGTTCCATATTATACGGTTTCCACTAATTTGTTTATCGCATTAACGAATAAAAGGCGAACCTTTAAT
TTTCTGCAATACTACTACTTACTTCTTATCAGAGCAACATATATACATTTAAAAAATATATATATATACA
TTATGCAAGATACTTTTTGCCTATAAATGTTTGTGCTAGTTAATTTTTGTACTTATTTATTTAAATTATT
ATTATCTGGTGCAGTAAAAATTCAACTTTAATTATAGTGTTGACACATCAATACCTATATTAACTTTAAA
TGTGGATGTAACACATCCCTCTTGTTAAAGGTATATCAACGCAAAGGGTAGACCTATATATTGTTCTATG
ATATTTACGAATATGGATCTAAATCAGTGTCTCGCAAACTAGTATAGACGGGCCGATTATGTATTGTCAT
TTGTGATAGAACTTACGTGCTTAATATTACTAATATATGTATGTCATCGTGAAAAACTTAAAAAGTATTT
ATACTTTGTGTTACGTATCGCTGCGAAAAATATATGTACGCATTAATTTTGAGGTTTAGTGTTTATAATA
ATAAATTATTCAAAAAGATATTAGCTAGGTATGAGACTGTAGAATAGATATGAAATTAGAAAGAAGAAAA
AACGCATGTTAATTTTATATGGAAAAGGGCTTTTTGGTGTTCATCGGATCTAAAGGGGACAGGAGTGATC
ATTAAAGTATTAAAGGAGAAGGGGAAAAAAAGGTAAAGAGAGAAGGTTAAATCCAAGGGATAAAAAAAGG
CAAAAAAAAAAAAAGAGTGTTAATTATTTTCTTTACCTTTTTTTCAAATGTTAATGCTTTTCTTCTTTTG
CATGGAAAAGATAAAGAAACTAATCATCATTACTCTCTCTTTTCTTCTCTAATCCCAATGAAGCATGAAT
CTCGATCGATCAAGCTTTTATGAAAATTGAGTCTACAAAGGAACCCACCGGATCATAAAGAGGGTTTGAT
CTTTTGAGAATAGCTGAGATACTTGTAAGAAATGACTCAGATTTTAGTGTTCGGGTTTAAGTGTGGGAGA
AACTCGGTGAAAGAGAGGGTTCGAAGTCTGTTGTGATTCAAGCGTAACCCGTGAGGCGAGCTGACTAAAG
TCATAACACGTGAGGCGAGCTGACTAAAGTCATAACACGTGAGGCGAGCTGACTAAAGTCATAACAAGCT
TGAGGGCGTTTTGGTCTTTTCGCATGAGCTATGTAACTATATCTTCTTCTTCTTCTCTGTAATTCCGTTA
GATCGGGATAAGAGTTTGTTGAGATCAAAGAGAGAGAGGAGTGTAGTGAGAGAAAGCTTGAAAGCATTGT
AACAGAGACTAAGTTTCCAAGTTCTAGTGGATTTCCGGAGAGGTTTCTCCGGCGAGACGTAGCGTTCCGG
TTTGGAACGTGAACTCGTTAAATTCTCTGTGTTCAGCTTTTCTTTTACTTTCTTTCAGTTCTGATCAATT
CGATTCTTAGTGCTGAAGTTGATTCGTGTGTTTGTGAGATTGAAGTGAAGTTAGATCTTTACAAATTGGT
ATCAGAGCTCACGGTTGTTGAGCGAGTGCGAATCTAAGAGGTGGTACCTGGTGCGATCGCTGTTGGCGCG
CCGTGTTTAATTAAGGTTGCGGCCGCTTACTTCGTCCGAGCCTAGTTCGAGCCTTGACAGGATATATTGG
CGGGTAAACTAAGTCGCTGTATGTGTTTGTTTGAGATCTCATGTGAGCAAAAGGCCAGCAAAAGGCCAGG
AACCGTAAAAAGGCCGCGTTGCTGGCGTTTTTCCATAGGCTCCGCCCCCCTGACGAGCATCACAAAAATC
GACGCTCAAGTCAGAGGTGGCGAAACCCGACAGGACTATAAAGATACCAGGCGTTTCCCCCTGGAAGCTC
CCTCGTGCGCTCTCCTGTTCCGACCCTGCCGCTTACCGGATACCTGTCCGCCTTTCTCCCTTCGGGAAGC
GTGGCGCTTTCTCATAGCTCACGCTGTAGGTATCTCAGTTCGGTGTAGGTCGTTCGCTCCAAGCTGGGCT
GTGTGCACGAACCCCCCGTTCAGCCCGACCGCTGCGCCTTATCCGGTAACTATCGTCTTGAGTCCAACCC
GGTAAGACACGACTTATCGCCACTGGCAGCAGCCACTGGTAACAGGATTAGCAGAGCGAGGTATGTAGGC
GGTGCTACAGAGTTCTTGAAGTGGTGGCCTAACTACGGCTACACTAGAAGAACAGTATTTGGTATCTGCG
CTCTGCTGAAGCCAGTTACCTTCGGAAGAAGAGTTGGTAGCTCTTGATCCGGCAAACAAACCACCGCTGG
TAGCGGTGGTTTTTTTGTTTGCAAGCAGCAGATTACGCGCAGAAAAAAAGGATCTCAAGAAGATCCTTTG
ATCTTTTCTACGGGGTCTGACGCTCAGTGGAACGAAAACTCACGTTAAGGGATTTTGGTCATGAGATTAT
CAAAAAGGATCTTCACCTAGATCCTTTTAAATTAAAAATGAAGTTTTAAATCAATCTAAAGTATATATGT
GTAACATTGGTCTAGTGATTATTTGCCGACTACCTTGGTGATCTCGCCTTTCACGTAGTGAACAAATTCT
TCCAACTGATCTGCGCGCGAGGCCAAGCGATCTTCTTGTCCAAGATAAGCCTGCCTAGCTTCAAGTATGA
CGGGCTGATACTGGGCCGGCAGGCGCTCCATTGCCCAGTCGGCAGCGACATCCTTCGGCGCGATTTTGCC
GGTTACTGCGCTGTACCAAATGCGGGACAACGTAAGCACTACATTTCGCTCATCGCCAGCCCAGTCGGGC
GGCGAGTTCCATAGCGTTAAGGTTTCATTTAGCGCCTCAAATAGATCCTGTTCAGGAACCGGATCAAAGA
GTTCCTCCGCCGCTGGACCTACCAAGGCAACGCTATGTTCTCTTGCTTTTGTCAGCAAGATAGCCAGATC
AATGTCGATCGTGGCTGGCTCGAAGATACCTGCAAGAATGTCATTGCGCTGCCATTCTCCAAATTGCAGT
TCGCGCTTAGCTGGATAACGCCACGGAATGATGTCGTCGTGCACAACAATGGTGACTTCTACAGCGCGGA
GAATCTCGCTCTCTCCAGGGGAAGCCGAAGTTTCCAAAAGGTCGTTGATCAAAGCTCGCCGCGTTGTTTC
ATCAAGCCTTACGGTCACCGTAACCAGCAAATCAATATCACTGTGTGGCTTCAGGCCGCCATCCACTGCG
GAGCCGTACAAATGTACGGCCAGCAACGTCGGTTCGAGATGGCGCTCGATGACGCCAACTACCTCTGATA
GTTGAGTCGATACTTCGGCGATCACCGCTTCCCTCATAACACCCCTTGTATTACTGTTTATGTAAGCAGA
CAGTTTTATTGTTCATGATGATATATTTTTATCTTGTGCAATGTAACATCAGAGATTTTGAGACACAACG
TGGCTTTGTTGAATAAATCGAACTTTTGCTGAGTTGAAGGATCAGATCACGCATCTTCCCGACAACGCAG
ACCGTTCCGTGGCAAAGCAAAAGTTCAAAATCACCAACTGGTCCACCTACAACAAAGCTCTCATCAACCG
TGGCTCCCTCACTTTCTGGCTGGATGATGGGGCGATTCAGGCGATCCCCATCCAACAGCCCGCCGTCGAG
CGGGCT
